Addgene plasmid #230915: PGL4.11-COL1A1WT
Purpose: Expression of human COL1A1 promoter and testing the promoter activity with luciferase assay.
Depositing lab: Avi Rosenberg. Depositing organization: Johns Hopkins University and School of Medicine. Publication: Bile Acid Receptor Agonist Reverses Transforming Growth Factor-beta1-Mediated Fibrogenesis in Human Induced Pluripotent Stem Cells-Derived Kidney Organoids. Yang X, Delsante M, Daneshpajouhnejad P, Fenaroli P, Mandell KP, Wang X, Takahashi S, Halushka MK, Kopp JB, Levi M, Rosenberg AZ. Lab Invest. 2024 May;104(5):100336. doi: 10.1016/j.labinv.2024.100336. Epub 2024 Jan 22. PubMed 38266922.
Backbone
  Vector backbone: PGL4.11
  Backbone manufacturer: Promega
  Backbone size w/o insert (bp): 4370
  Total vector size (bp): 5350
  Vector type: Mammalian Expression, Bacterial Expression, Luciferase
Growth in bacteria
  Bacterial resistance: Ampicillin, 100 μg/mL
  Growth temperature: 37°C
  Growth strain: DH5alpha
  Copy number: High Copy
Gene/Insert
  Gene/Insert name: Human COL1A1 promoter
  Species: H. sapiens (human)
  Insert size (bp): 980
  GenBank ID: NC_000017.11 (50184096..50201649), complement)
  Entrez Gene: COL1A1 (a.k.a. CAFYD, EDSARTH1, EDSC, OI1, OI2, OI3, OI4)
  Promoter: COL1A1
  Tag / fusion protein: luciferase - Luc2p (C terminal on backbone)
  Cloning method: Restriction Enzyme; 5′ cloning site ACC65I (not destroyed); 3′ cloning site XhoI (not destroyed)
  Sequencing primers: 5′ RVprimer3
Terms and licenses: Academic/Nonprofit Terms; Industry Terms: Not Available to Industry
How to cite: PGL4.11-COL1A1WT was a gift from Avi Rosenberg (Addgene plasmid # 230915 ; http://n2t.net/addgene:230915 ; RRID:Addgene_230915)
