[The description below was written by a language model from this plasmid's Addgene catalogue record and pLannotate feature annotations shown in this document.]
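Description:
PGL4.11-COL1A1WT is a promoter-reporter plasmid built on Promega's pGL4.11 backbone, a promoterless firefly luciferase vector designed for measuring the activity of cloned regulatory DNA in transfected mammalian cells. It is maintained in E. coli through a high-copy ColE1/pUC-type origin and selected with ampicillin via the β-lactamase gene (AmpR) and its bla promoter. The catalogue lists a total size of about 5.35 kb, which agrees well with the 5,334 nt sequenced record.

The insert is a roughly 980 bp fragment of the human COL1A1 promoter, placed between Acc65I and XhoI sites in the multiple cloning region upstream of the reporter. The automated annotation does not label this fragment, but the unannotated stretch preceding the luciferase coding sequence is consistent with its position. The promoter drives luc2P, the synthetic luc2 firefly luciferase fused at its C terminus to an hPEST degradation sequence derived from mouse ornithine decarboxylase. The PEST motif shortens the reporter's half-life so that light output follows changes in transcription more closely. An SV40 polyadenylation signal terminates the reporter transcript. Upstream of the cloning region, a synthetic poly(A) signal and the RNA polymerase II pause site from the human α2 globin gene suppress read-through transcription from the backbone, lowering background signal. The short large T antigen and TcR fragments in the table appear to be backbone remnants picked up by the annotation rather than functional genes.

The stated purpose is to test COL1A1 promoter activity by luciferase assay, and the associated publication concerns TGF-β1-mediated fibrogenesis in kidney organoids. The "WT" in the name suggests an unmutated reference promoter, although the record does not describe any variant counterparts.
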