Features (pLannotate 1.2.2; 10 found; start..end, strand, type, name):
   1065..2714    +  CDS            luciferase: firefly luciferase synthetic luc2 version of the luciferase gene
   2718..2837    +  CDS            hPEST: PEST degradation sequence from mouse ornithine decarboxylase human codon-optimized
   2889..3010    -  polyA_signal   SV40 poly(A) signal: SV40 polyadenylation signal
   3033..3101    -  CDS            large T antigen (fragment): large T antigen from SV40 (simian virus 40)
   3117..3249    +  CDS            TcR (fragment): tetracycline efflux protein; tet; confers resistance to tetracycline
   3429..4017    -  rep_origin     ori: high-copy-number ColE1/pMB1/pBR322/pUC origin of replication
   4217..5077    -  CDS            AmpR: β-lactamase confers resistance to ampicillin, carbenicillin, and related antibiotics
   5078..5119    -  promoter       AmpR promoter (fragment): bla
   5182..5230    +  polyA_signal   poly(A) signal: synthetic polyadenylation signal
   5244..1       +  misc_feature   pause site (across the origin): RNA polymerase II transcriptional pause signal from the human α2 globin gene
>Addgene plasmid #230915 | PGL4.11-COL1A1WT | addgene full sequence | sequence record 460668 | Addgene NGS Result
TGGCCTAACTGGCCGGTACCTCACCAATGATCACAGGCCTCCCACTAAAAATACTTCCCAACTCTGGGGT
GGAAGAGTTTGGGGGATGAATTTTTAGGGGATTGCAAGCCCCAATCCCCACCTCTGTGTCCCTAGAATCC
CCCACCCCTACCTTGGCTGCTCCATCACCCAACCACCAAAGCTTTCTTCTGCAGAGGCCACCTAGTCATG
TTTCTCACCCTGCACCTCAGCCTCCCCACTCCATCTCTCAATCATGCCTAGGGTTTGGAGGAAGGCATTT
GATTCTGTTCTGGAGCACAGCAGAAGAATTGACATCCTCAAAATTAAAACTCCCTTGCCTGCACCCCTCC
CTCAGATATCTGATTCTTAATGTCTAGAAAGGAATCTGTAAATTGTTCCCCAAATATTCCTAAGCTCCAT
CCCCTAGCCACACCAGAAGACACCCCCAAACAGGCACATCTTTTTAATTCCCAGCTTCCTCTGTTTTGGA
GAGGTCCTCAGCATGCCTCTTTATGCCCCTCCCTTAGCTCTTGCCAGGATATCAGAGGGTGACTGGGGCA
CAGCCAGGAGGACCCCCTCCCCAACACCCCCAACCCTTCCACCTTTGGAAGTCTCCCCACCCAGCTCCCC
AGTTCCCCAGTTCCACTTCTTCTAGATTGGAGGTCCCAGGAAGAGAGCAGAGGGGCACCCCTACCCACTG
GTTAGCCCACGCCATTCTGAGGACCCAGCTGCACCCCTACCACAGCACCTCTGGCCCAGGCTGGGCTGGG
GGGCTGGGGAGGCAGAGCTGCGAAGAGGGGAGATGTGGGGTGGACTCCCTTCCCTCCTCCTCCCCCTCTC
CATTCCAACTCCCAAATTGGGGGCCGGGCTAGGCAGCTCTGATTGGCTGGGGCACGGGCGGCCGGCTCCC
CCTCTCCGAGGGGCAGGGTTCCTCCCTGCTCTCCATCAGGACAGTATAAAAGGGGCCCGGGCCAGTCGTC
GGAGCAGACGGGAGTTTCTCGAGGATATCAAGATCTGGCCTCGGCGGCCAAGCTTGGCAATCCGGTACTG
TTGGTAAAGCCACCATGGAAGATGCCAAAAACATTAAGAAGGGCCCAGCGCCATTCTACCCACTCGAAGA
CGGGACCGCCGGCGAGCAGCTGCACAAAGCCATGAAGCGCTACGCCCTGGTGCCCGGCACCATCGCCTTT
ACCGACGCACATATCGAGGTGGACATTACCTACGCCGAGTACTTCGAGATGAGCGTTCGGCTGGCAGAAG
CTATGAAGCGCTATGGGCTGAATACAAACCATCGGATCGTGGTGTGCAGCGAGAATAGCTTGCAGTTCTT
CATGCCCGTGTTGGGTGCCCTGTTCATCGGTGTGGCTGTGGCCCCAGCTAACGACATCTACAACGAGCGC
GAGCTGCTGAACAGCATGGGCATCAGCCAGCCCACCGTCGTATTCGTGAGCAAGAAAGGGCTGCAAAAGA
TCCTCAACGTGCAAAAGAAGCTACCGATCATACAAAAGATCATCATCATGGATAGCAAGACCGACTACCA
GGGCTTCCAAAGCATGTACACCTTCGTGACTTCCCATTTGCCACCCGGCTTCAACGAGTACGACTTCGTG
CCCGAGAGCTTCGACCGGGACAAAACCATCGCCCTGATCATGAACAGTAGTGGCAGTACCGGATTGCCCA
AGGGCGTAGCCCTACCGCACCGCACCGCTTGTGTCCGATTCAGTCATGCCCGCGACCCCATCTTCGGCAA
CCAGATCATCCCCGACACCGCTATCCTCAGCGTGGTGCCATTTCACCACGGCTTCGGCATGTTCACCACG
CTGGGCTACTTGATCTGCGGCTTTCGGGTCGTGCTCATGTACCGCTTCGAGGAGGAGCTATTCTTGCGCA
GCTTGCAAGACTATAAGATTCAATCTGCCCTGCTGGTGCCCACACTATTTAGCTTCTTCGCTAAGAGCAC
TCTCATCGACAAGTACGACCTAAGCAACTTGCACGAGATCGCCAGCGGCGGGGCGCCGCTCAGCAAGGAG
GTAGGTGAGGCCGTGGCCAAACGCTTCCACCTACCAGGCATCCGCCAGGGCTACGGCCTGACAGAAACAA
CCAGCGCCATTCTGATCACCCCCGAAGGGGACGACAAGCCTGGCGCAGTAGGCAAGGTGGTGCCCTTCTT
CGAGGCTAAGGTGGTGGACTTGGACACCGGTAAGACACTGGGTGTGAACCAGCGCGGCGAGCTGTGCGTC
CGTGGCCCCATGATCATGAGCGGCTACGTTAACAACCCCGAGGCTACAAACGCTCTCATCGACAAGGACG
GCTGGCTGCACAGCGGCGACATCGCCTACTGGGACGAGGACGAGCACTTCTTCATCGTGGACCGGCTGAA
GAGCCTGATCAAATACAAGGGCTACCAGGTAGCCCCAGCCGAACTGGAGAGCATCCTGCTGCAACACCCC
AACATCTTCGACGCCGGGGTCGCCGGCCTGCCCGACGACGATGCCGGCGAGCTGCCCGCCGCAGTCGTCG
TGCTGGAACACGGTAAAACCATGACCGAGAAGGAGATCGTGGACTATGTGGCCAGCCAGGTTACAACCGC
CAAGAAGCTGCGCGGTGGTGTTGTGTTCGTGGACGAGGTGCCTAAAGGACTGACCGGCAAGTTGGACGCC
CGCAAGATCCGCGAGATTCTCATTAAGGCCAAGAAGGGCGGCAAGATCGCCGTGAATTCTCACGGCTTCC
CTCCCGAGGTGGAGGAGCAGGCCGCCGGCACCCTGCCCATGAGCTGCGCCCAGGAGAGCGGCATGGATAG
ACACCCTGCTGCTTGCGCCAGCGCCAGGATCAACGTCTAAGGCCGCGACTCTAGAGTCGGGGCGGCCGGC
CGCTTCGAGCAGACATGATAAGATACATTGATGAGTTTGGACAAACCACAACTAGAATGCAGTGAAAAAA
ATGCTTTATTTGTGAAATTTGTGATGCTATTGCTTTATTTGTAACCATTATAAGCTGCAATAAACAAGTT
AACAACAACAATTGCATTCATTTTATGTTTCAGGTTCAGGGGGAGGTGTGGGAGGTTTTTTAAAGCAAGT
AAAACCTCTACAAATGTGGTAAAATCGATAAGGATCCGTCGACCGATGCCCTTGAGAGCCTTCAACCCAG
TCAGCTCCTTCCGGTGGGCGCGGGGCATGACTATCGTCGCCGCACTTATGACTGTCTTCTTTATCATGCA
ACTCGTAGGACAGGTGCCGGCAGCGCTCTTCCGCTTCCTCGCTCACTGACTCGCTGCGCTCGGTCGTTCG
GCTGCGGCGAGCGGTATCAGCTCACTCAAAGGCGGTAATACGGTTATCCACAGAATCAGGGGATAACGCA
GGAAAGAACATGTGAGCAAAAGGCCAGCAAAAGGCCAGGAACCGTAAAAAGGCCGCGTTGCTGGCGTTTT
TCCATAGGCTCCGCCCCCCTGACGAGCATCACAAAAATCGACGCTCAAGTCAGAGGTGGCGAAACCCGAC
AGGACTATAAAGATACCAGGCGTTTCCCCCTGGAAGCTCCCTCGTGCGCTCTCCTGTTCCGACCCTGCCG
CTTACCGGATACCTGTCCGCCTTTCTCCCTTCGGGAAGCGTGGCGCTTTCTCATAGCTCACGCTGTAGGT
ATCTCAGTTCGGTGTAGGTCGTTCGCTCCAAGCTGGGCTGTGTGCACGAACCCCCCGTTCAGCCCGACCG
CTGCGCCTTATCCGGTAACTATCGTCTTGAGTCCAACCCGGTAAGACACGACTTATCGCCACTGGCAGCA
GCCACTGGTAACAGGATTAGCAGAGCGAGGTATGTAGGCGGTGCTACAGAGTTCTTGAAGTGGTGGCCTA
ACTACGGCTACACTAGAAGAACAGTATTTGGTATCTGCGCTCTGCTGAAGCCAGTTACCTTCGGAAAAAG
AGTTGGTAGCTCTTGATCCGGCAAACAAACCACCGCTGGTAGCGGTGGTTTTTTTGTTTGCAAGCAGCAG
ATTACGCGCAGAAAAAAAGGATCTCAAGAAGATCCTTTGATCTTTTCTACGGGGTCTGACGCTCAGTGGA
ACGAAAACTCACGTTAAGGGATTTTGGTCATGAGATTATCAAAAAGGATCTTCACCTAGATCCTTTTAAA
TTAAAAATGAAGTTTTAAATCAATCTAAAGTATATATGAGTAAACTTGGTCTGACAGCGGCCGCAAATGC
TAAACCACTGCAGTGGTTACCAGTGCTTGATCAGTGAGGCACCGATCTCAGCGATCTGCCTATTTCGTTC
GTCCATAGTGGCCTGACTCCCCGTCGTGTAGATCACTACGATTCGTGAGGGCTTACCATCAGGCCCCAGC
GCAGCAATGATGCCGCGAGAGCCGCGTTCACCGGCCCCCGATTTGTCAGCAATGAACCAGCCAGCAGGGA
GGGCCGAGCGAAGAAGTGGTCCTGCTACTTTGTCCGCCTCCATCCAGTCTATGAGCTGCTGTCGTGATGC
TAGAGTAAGAAGTTCGCCAGTGAGTAGTTTCCGAAGAGTTGTGGCCATTGCTACTGGCATCGTGGTATCA
CGCTCGTCGTTCGGTATGGCTTCGTTCAACTCTGGTTCCCAGCGGTCAAGCCGGGTCACATGATCACCCA
TATTATGAAGAAATGCAGTCAGCTCCTTAGGGCCTCCGATCGTTGTCAGAAGTAAGTTGGCCGCGGTGTT
GTCGCTCATGGTAATGGCAGCACTACACAATTCTCTTACCGTCATGCCATCCGTAAGATGCTTTTCCGTG
ACCGGCGAGTACTCAACCAAGTCGTTTTGTGAGTAGTGTATACGGCGACCAAGCTGCTCTTGCCCGGCGT
CTATACGGGACAACACCGCGCCACATAGCAGTACTTTGAAAGTGCTCATCATCGGGAATCGTTCTTCGGG
GCGGAAAGACTCAAGGATCTTGCCGCTATTGAGATCCAGTTCGATATAGCCCACTCTTGCACCCAGTTGA
TCTTCAGCATCTTTTACTTTCACCAGCGTTTCGGGGTGTGCAAAAACAGGCAAGCAAAATGCCGCAAAGA
AGGGAATGAGTGCGACACGAAAATGTTGGATGCTCATACTCGTCCTTTTTCAATATTATTGAAGCATTTA
TCAGGGTTACTAGTACGTCTCTCAAGGATAAGTAAGTAATATTAAGGTACGGGAGGTATTGGACAGGCCG
CAATAAAATATCTTTATTTTCATTACATCTGTGTGTTGGTTTTTTGTGTGAATCGATAGTACTAACATAC
GCTCTCCATCAAAACAAAACGAAACAAAACAAACTAGCAAAATAGGCTGTCCCCAGTGCAAGTGCAGGTG
CCAGAACATTTCTC
