>Addgene plasmid #230915 | PGL4.11-COL1A1WT | depositor partial sequence | sequence record 453784 | Full insert fragment
TCACCAATGATCACAGGCCTCCCACTAAAAATACTTCCCAACTCTGGGGTGGAAGAGTTTGGGGGATGAA
TTTTTAGGGGATTGCAAGCCCCAATCCCCACCTCTGTGTCCCTAGAATCCCCCACCCCTACCTTGGCTGC
TCCATCACCCAACCACCAAAGCTTTCTTCTGCAGAGGCCACCTAGTCATGTTTCTCACCCTGCACCTCAG
CCTCCCCACTCCATCTCTCAATCATGCCTAGGGTTTGGAGGAAGGCATTTGATTCTGTTCTGGAGCACAG
CAGAAGAATTGACATCCTCAAAATTAAAACTCCCTTGCCTGCACCCCTCCCTCAGATATCTGATTCTTAA
TGTCTAGAAAGGAATCTGTAAATTGTTCCCCAAATATTCCTAAGCTCCATCCCCTAGCCACACCAGAAGA
CACCCCCAAACAGGCACATCTTTTTAATTCCCAGCTTCCTCTGTTTTGGAGAGGTCCTCAGCATGCCTCT
TTATGCCCCTCCCTTAGCTCTTGCCAGGATATCAGAGGGTGACTGGGGCACAGCCAGGAGGACCCCCTCC
CCAACACCCCCAACCCTTCCACCTTTGGAAGTCTCCCCACCCAGCTCCCCAGTTCCCCAGTTCCACTTCT
TCTAGATTGGAGGTCCCAGGAAGAGAGCAGAGGGGCACCCCTACCCACTGGTTAGCCCACGCCATTCTGA
GGACCCAGCTGCACCCCTACCACAGCACCTCTGGCCCAGGCTGGGCTGGGGGGCTGGGGAGGCAGAGCTG
CGAAGAGGGGAGATGTGGGGTGGACTCCCTTCCCTCCTCCTCCCCCTCTCCATTCCAACTCCCAAATTGG
GGGCCGGGCCAGGCAGCTCTGATTGGCTGGGGCACGGGCGGCCGGCTCCCCCTCTCCGAGGGGCAGGGTT
CCTCCCTGCTCTCCATCAGGACAGTATAAAAGGGGCCCGGGCCAGTCGTCGGAGCAGACGGGAGTTTCTC
